>Addgene plasmid #16413 | pNeDaKO-Neo | depositor partial sequence | sequence record 8511 | Author sequence
CTAAAGGGAACAAAAGCTGGAGCTCCACCGCGGATAACTTCGTATAGCATACATTATACGAAGTTATCGC
GCCCTACCGGGTAGGGGAGGCGCTTTTCCCAAGGCAGTCTGGAGCATGCGCTTTAGCAGCCCCGCTGGGC
ACTTGGCGCTACACAAGTGGCCTCTGGCCTCGCACACATTCCACATCCACCGGTAGGCGCCAACCGGCTC
CGTTCTTTGGTGGCCCCTTCGCGCCACCTTCTACTCCTCCCCTAGTCAGGAAGTTCCCCCCCGCCCCGCA
GCTCGCGTCGTGCAGGACGTGACAAATGGAAGTAGCACGTCTCACTAGTCTCGTGCAGATGGACAGCACC
GCTGAGCAATGGAAGCGGGTAGGCCTTTGGGGCAGCGGCCAATAGCAGCTTTGGCTCCTTCGCTTTCTGG
GCTCAGAGGCTGGGAAGGGGTGGGTCCGGGGGCGGGCTCAGGGGCGGGCTCAGGGGCGGGGCGGGCGCCC
GAAGGTCCTCCGGAAGCCCGGCATTCTGCACGCTTCAAAAGCGCACGTCTGCCGCGCTGTTCTCCTCTTC
CTCATCTCCGGGCCTTTCGACCTGCAGCCAATATGGGATCGGCCATTGAACAAGATGGATTGCACGCAGG
TTCTCCGGCCGCTTGGGTGGAGAGGCTATTCGGCTATGACTGGGCACAACAGACAATCGGCTGCTCTGAT
GCCGCCGTGTTCCGGCTGTCAGCGCAGGGGCGCCCGGTTCTTTTTGTCAAGACCGACCTGTCCGGTGCCC
TGAATGAACTGCAGGACGAGGCAGCGCGGCTATCGTGGCTGGCCACGACGGGCGTTCCTTGCGCAGCTGT
GCTCGACGTTGTCACTGAAGCGGGAAGGGACTGGCTGCTATTGGGCGAAGTGCCGGGGCAGGATCTCCTG
TCATCTCACCTTGCTCCTGCCGAGAAAGTATCCATCATGGCTGATGCAATGCGGCGGCTGCATACGCTTG
ATCCGGCTACCTGCCCATTCGACCACCAAGCGAAACATCGCATCGAGCGAGCACGTACTCGGATGGAAGC
CGGTCTTGTCAATCAGGATGATCTGGACGAAGAGCATCAGGGGCTCGCGCCAGCCGAACTGTTCGCCAGG
CTCAAGGCGCGCATGCCCGACGGCGAGGATCTCGTCGTGACCCATGGCGATGCCTGCTTGCCGAATATCA
TGGTGGAAAATGGCCGCTTTTCTGGATTCATCGACTGTGGCCGGCTGGGTGTGGCGGATCGCTATCAGGA
CATAGCGTTGGCTACCCGTGATATTGCTGAAGAGCTTGGCGGCGAATGGGCTGACCGCTTCCTCGTGCTT
TACGGTATCGCCGCTCCCGATTCGCAGCGCATCGCCTTCTATCGCCTTCTTGACGAGTTCTTCTGAGGGG
ATCAATTCTCTAGAGCTCGCTGATCAGCCTCGACTGTGCCTTCTAGTTGCCAGCCATCTGTTGTTTGCCC
CTCCCCCGTGCCTTCCTTGACCCTGGAAGGTGCCACTCCCACTGTCCTTTCCTAATAAAATGAGGAAATT
GCATCGCATTGTCTGAGTAGGTGTCATTCTATTCTGGGGGGTGGGGTGGGGCAGGACAGCAAGGGGGAGG
ATTGGGAAGACAATAGCAGGCATGCTGGGGATGCGGTGGGCTCTATGGCTTCTGAGGCGGAAAGAACCAG
CTGGGGGCTGCAGCACGTGTTGACAATTAATCATCGGCATAGTATATCGGCATAGTATAATACGACTCAC
TATAGGAGGGCCACCATGGCCAAGTTGACCAGTGCCGTTCCGGTGCTCACCGCGCGCGACGTCGCCGGAG
CGGTCGAGTTCTGGACCGACCGGCTCGGGTTCTCCCGGGACTTCGTGGAGGACGACTTCGCCGGTGTGGT
CCGGGACGACGTGACCCTGTTCATCAGCGCGGTCCAGGACCAGGTGGTGCCGGACAACACCCTGGCCTGG
GTGTGGGTGCGCGGCCTGGACGAGCTGTACGCCGAGTGGTCGGAGGTCGTGTCCACGAACTTCCGGGACG
CCTCCGGGCCGGCCATGACCGAGATCGGCGAGCAGCCGTGGGGGCGGGAGTTCGCCCTGCGCGACCCGGC
CGGCAACTGCGTGCACTTCGTGGCCGAGGAGCAGGACTGAATAACTTCGTATAGCATACATTATACGAAG
TTATGGTACCCAATTCGCCCTATAGTGAGTCGTATTAC
