>Addgene plasmid #16413 | pNeDaKO-Neo | addgene partial sequence | sequence record 22996 | 16413 with mPGK-F
TCTCTTCTATCTCCGGGCCTTTCGGCCTGCAGCCAATATGGGATCGGCCATTGAACAAGATGGATTGCAC
GCAGGTTCTCCGGCCGCTTGGGTGGAGAGGCTATTCGGCTATGACTGGGCACAACAGACAATCGGCTGCT
CTGATGCCGCCGTGTTCCGGCTGTCAGCGCAGGGGCGCCCGGTTCTTTTTGTCAAGACCGACCTGTCCGG
TGCCCTGAATGAACTGCAGGACGAGGCAGCGCGGCTATCGTGGCTGGCCACGACGGGCGTTCCTTGCGCA
GCTGTGCTCGACGTTGTCACTGAAGCGGGAAGGGACTGGCTGCTATTGGGCGAAGTGCCGGGGCAGGATC
TCCTGTCATCTCACCTTGCTCCTGCCGAGAAAGTATCCATCATGGCTGATGCAATGCGGCGGCTGCATAC
GCTTGATCCGGCTACCTGCCCATTCGACCACCAAGCGAAACATCGCATCGAGCGAGCACGTACTCGGATG
GAAGCCGGTCTTGTCGATCAGGATGATCTGGACGAAGAGCATCAGGGGCTCGCGCCAGCCGAACTGTTCG
CCAGGCTCAAGGCGCGCATGCCCGACGGCGAGGATCTCGTCGTGACCCATGGCGATGCCTGCTTGCCGAA
TATCATGGTGGAAAATGGCCGCTTTTCTGGATTCATCGACTGTGGCCGGCTGGGTGTGGCGGATCGCTAT
CAGGACATAGCGTTGGCTACCCGTGATATTGCTGAAGAACTTGGCGGCGAATGGGCTGACCTCTTTG
