[The description below was written by a language model from this plasmid's Addgene catalogue record.]
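Description:
pNeDaKO-Neo is a high-copy bacterial plasmid built on the pBluescript SK+ backbone (about 3 kb without the insert) and propagated in E. coli under ampicillin selection. It is catalogued as a mammalian expression and Cre/lox vector, but its real role is as a template that supplies a selectable marker cassette for building gene-targeting constructs. It belongs to a vector system designed to simplify the use of recombinant adeno-associated virus for making gene knockouts in human somatic cells. The remaining components of that system (an AAV cloning vector, a rep/cap plasmid and a helper plasmid) are obtained separately from a commercial source.

The insert, cloned between SacII and KpnI sites, carries two resistance genes. A neomycin resistance gene driven by the eukaryotic phosphoglycerate kinase (PGK) promoter allows G418 selection of mammalian cells that have integrated the cassette. A zeocin resistance gene under the prokaryotic EM7 promoter gives a second bacterial selection that can be used to recover assembled targeting constructs. The author's map shows loxP sites, which allow Cre recombinase to act on the cassette once a targeted clone has been isolated, although the record does not spell out their exact positions. The map also shows two linkers, A and B, together with restriction sites for releasing pNeDaKO fragments. These fragments are joined to gene-specific homology arms by fusion PCR, and the product is then moved into the AAV vector for packaging. According to the depositor, the deposited sequence covers only the region between linkers A and B, not the whole plasmid.
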