Addgene plasmid #16413: pNeDaKO-Neo
Depositing lab: Bert Vogelstein. Depositing organization: Johns Hopkins University and School of Medicine. Publication: Facile methods for generating human somatic cell gene knockouts using recombinant adeno-associated viruses. Kohli M, Rago C, Lengauer C, Kinzler KW, Vogelstein B. Nucleic Acids Res. 2004 . 32(1):e3. 10.1093/nar/gnh009 PubMed 14704360.
Backbone
  Vector backbone: pBluescript SK+
  Backbone manufacturer: Stratagene
  Backbone size w/o insert (bp): 3000
  Vector type: Mammalian Expression, Cre/Lox
  Selectable markers: Neomycin (select with G418)
Growth in bacteria
  Bacterial resistance: Ampicillin, 100 μg/mL
  Growth temperature: 37°C
  Growth strain: DH5alpha
  Copy number: High Copy
Gene/Insert
  Gene/Insert name: PGK-NeoR & ZeoR
  Cloning method: Restriction Enzyme; 5′ cloning site SacII (unknown if destroyed); 3′ cloning site KpnI (unknown if destroyed)
  Sequencing primers: 5′ mPGK-F; 3′ T7
Terms and licenses: Academic/Nonprofit Terms; Industry Terms: Not Available to Industry
Depositor comments: Part of vector system to facilitate and simplify the use of rAAV for creating KOs in human cells. The other vectors for this system, pAAV-MCS, pAAV-RC, and pHelper, can be purchased from Stratagene. The sequence information is the sequence between linkers A and B. See author's map and article for more information. In the author's map, restriction sites for the generation of pNeDaKO fragments used for fusion PCR are shown. A and B refer to linkers A and B; yellow arrows: loxP sites; PGK: phosphoglycerate kinase eukaryotic promoter; Neo: neomycin resistance gene; EM 7: EM7 prokaryotic promoter; Zeo: zeomycin resistance gene; Amp: ampicillin resistance gene.
How to cite: pNeDaKO-Neo was a gift from Bert Vogelstein (Addgene plasmid # 16413 ; http://n2t.net/addgene:16413 ; RRID:Addgene_16413)
